Addgene plasmid #27975: DUSP6
Depositing lab: Igor Astsaturov. Depositing organization: Institute for Cancer Research d/b/a the Research Institute of Fox Chase Cancer Center. Publication: DUSP6 regulates drug sensitivity by modulating DNA damage response. Bagnyukova TV, Restifo D, Beeharry N, Gabitova L, Li T, Serebriiskii IG, Golemis EA, Astsaturov I. Br J Cancer. 2013 Aug 20;109(4):1063-71. doi: 10.1038/bjc.2013.353. Epub 2013 Jul 9. PubMed 23839489.
Backbone
  Vector backbone: pLEX-MCS
  Backbone manufacturer: Thermo Scientific
  Backbone size w/o insert (bp): 11000
  Vector type: Mammalian Expression, Lentiviral
  Selectable markers: Zeocin
Growth in bacteria
  Bacterial resistance: Tetracycline, 10 μg/mL
  Growth temperature: 37°C
  Growth strain: Stbl3
  Growth instructions: Stbl3
  Copy number: High Copy
Gene/Insert
  Gene/Insert name: DUSP6
  Species: H. sapiens (human)
  Entrez Gene: DUSP6 (a.k.a. HH19, MKP3, PYST1)
  Promoter: CMV
  Tag / fusion protein: HA (N terminal on insert); Myc (C terminal on insert)
  Cloning method: Unknown
  Sequencing primers: 5′ CMV-F; 3′ IRES-R
Terms and licenses: Academic/Nonprofit Terms; Industry Terms: Not Available to Industry
How to cite: DUSP6 was a gift from Igor Astsaturov (Addgene plasmid # 27975 ; http://n2t.net/addgene:27975 ; RRID:Addgene_27975)
