[The description below was written by a language model from this plasmid's Addgene catalogue record and pLannotate feature annotations shown in this document.]
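Description:
DUSP6 is an HIV-1-based lentiviral expression plasmid built on the pLEX-MCS backbone and carrying the human dual-specificity phosphatase 6 coding sequence (also known as MKP3 or PYST1), an enzyme that inactivates MAP kinases with a preference for the ERK family. In bacteria it replicates from a high-copy ColE1/pUC-type origin, and the catalogue lists tetracycline as the bacterial selection, consistent with the annotated Tn10 tetA efflux gene. An f1 origin is also present. The catalogue gives Zeocin as the selectable marker, matching an EM7-driven Sh ble cassette placed in reverse orientation just upstream of the CMV enhancer. The sequence also contains puromycin and hygromycin resistance genes that the catalogue does not mention.

The transfer cassette runs from a truncated 5' LTR through the Ψ packaging signal, a gag fragment, the RRE and the cPPT/CTS to a self-inactivating ΔU3 3' LTR, so packaged genomes integrate without regenerating an active viral promoter. Within it, the CMV enhancer and promoter drive the DUSP6 open reading frame, which is flanked by attB1 and attB2 sites; this suggests Gateway-type recombination, although the cloning method is recorded as unknown. A Myc epitope fragment follows attB2, agreeing with the listed C-terminal Myc tag. The listed N-terminal HA tag does not appear in the feature table. Downstream, an EMCV IRES links PuroR to the same transcript, so puromycin could select for cells expressing the transgene, and a WPRE enhances transcript expression. An SV40 promoter-driven HygR cassette lies outside the LTRs. The construct is suited to stable DUSP6 overexpression in mammalian cells, and the associated publication concerns DUSP6 in drug sensitivity and the DNA damage response.
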