Features (pLannotate 1.2.2; 37 found; start..end, strand, type, name):
    182..770     -  rep_origin     ori: high-copy-number ColE1/pMB1/pBR322/pUC origin of replication
    858..920     -  CDS            NeoR/KanR (fragment): aminoglycoside phosphotransferase confers resistance to neomycin, kanamycin, and G418 (Geneticin®)
    972..2173    -  CDS            TcR (fragment): tetracycline efflux protein; tetA from transposon Tn10; confers resistance to tetracycline
   2173..2202    -  protein_bind   tetracycline response element (fragment): contains seven copies of the tetracycline operator tetO tetracycline repressor TetR
   2202..2266    -  promoter       AmpR promoter (fragment): bla
   2314..2448    +  polyA_signal   SV40 poly(A) signal: SV40 polyadenylation signal
   2615..2944    +  CDS            nef (fragment): NEF_HV1BR - Experimental evidence at protein level: Swiss-Prot protein existence level 1. Extracellular Nef protein targets CD4(+) T-lymphocytes for apoptosis by interacting with CXCR4 surface receptors (PubMed:14990729). From Human immunodeficiency virus type 1 group M subtype B (isolate BRU/LAI) (HIV-1).
   2992..3249    +  LTR            5' LTR (truncated): truncated 5' long terminal repeat (LTR) from HIV-1
   3296..3421    +  misc_feature   HIV-1 Ψ: packaging signal of human immunodeficiency virus type 1
   3405..3743    +  CDS            HIV-1 gag (fragment): gag protein from human immunodeficiency virus 1; gag
   3918..4151    +  misc_feature   RRE: The Rev response element (RRE) of HIV-1 allows for Rev-dependent mRNA export from the nucleus to the cytoplasm.
   4528..4628    +  CDS            Rev (fragment): human immunodeficiency virus 1 (HIV-1) Rev protein; rev; enhances nuclear export of unspliced and incompletely spliced viral mRNAs
   4678..4795    +  misc_feature   cPPT/CTS: central polypurine tract and central termination sequence of HIV-1
   4860..5234    -  CDS            BleoR: antibiotic-binding protein; Sh ble from Streptoalloteichus hindustanus; confers resistance to bleomycin, phleomycin, and Zeocin™
   5254..5301    -  promoter       EM7 promoter: synthetic bacterial promoter&nbsp
   5406..5709    +  enhancer       CMV enhancer: human cytomegalovirus immediate early enhancer
   5710..5913    +  promoter       CMV promoter: human cytomegalovirus (CMV) immediate early promoter
   6077..6101    +  protein_bind   attB1: mutant version of attB; recombination site for the Gateway® BP reaction BP Clonase™
   6104..7246    +  CDS            DUSP6: DUS6_HUMAN - Also known as MKP3, PYST1. Experimental evidence at protein level: Swiss-Prot protein existence level 1. Inactivates MAP kinases. Has a specificity for the ERK family (PubMed:9858808). Plays an important role in alleviating chronic postoperative pain. Necessary for the normal dephosphorylation of the long-lasting phosphorylated forms of spinal MAPK1/3 and MAP kinase p38 induced by peripheral surgery, which drives the resolution of acute postoperative allodynia (By similarity). Also important for dephosphorylation of MAPK1/3 in local wound tissue, which further contributes to resol
   7248..7272    -  protein_bind   attB2: mutant version of attB; recombination site for the Gateway® BP reaction BP Clonase™
   7295..7318    +  CDS            Myc (fragment): Myc (human c-Myc proto-oncogene) epitope tag
   7368..7940    +  misc_feature   IRES: internal ribosome entry site (IRES) of the encephalomyocarditis virus (EMCV)
   7949..8545    +  CDS            PuroR: puromycin N-acetyltransferase; pac from Streptomyces alboniger; confers resistance to puromycin
   8552..9140    +  misc_feature   WPRE: woodchuck hepatitis virus posttranscriptional regulatory element
   9157..9345    +  CDS            nef (fragment): NEF_HV1Z2 - Experimental evidence at protein level: Swiss-Prot protein existence level 1. Extracellular Nef protein targets CD4(+) T-lymphocytes for apoptosis by interacting with CXCR4 surface receptors. From Human immunodeficiency virus type 1 group M subtype D (isolate Z2/CDC-Z34) (HIV-1).
   9347..9580    +  LTR            3' LTR (ΔU3): self-inactivating 3' long terminal repeat (LTR) from HIV-1
   9687..9911    +  polyA_signal   bGH poly(A) signal: bovine growth hormone polyadenylation signal
   9915..9936    +  promoter       SV40 promoter (fragment): SV40 enhancer and early promoter
   9957..10385   +  rep_origin     f1 ori (sequence partly withheld): f1 bacteriophage origin of replication; arrow indicates direction of (+) strand synthesis
  10399..10728   +  promoter       SV40 promoter: SV40 enhancer and early promoter
  10777..11802   +  CDS            HygR: aminoglycoside phosphotransferase from E. coli; aph(4)-Ia; confers resistance to hygromycin
  11812..11937   +  CDS            ble (fragment): BLE_KLEPN - Experimental evidence at protein level: Swiss-Prot protein existence level 1. Binding protein with a strong affinity to the bleomycin family of antibiotics. Binds to CL990; an antimitotic-antibiotic compound. From Klebsiella pneumoniae.
  11932..12053   +  polyA_signal   SV40 poly(A) signal: SV40 polyadenylation signal
  12124..12146   -  protein_bind   lac operator (fragment): The lac repressor binds to the lac operator to inhibit transcription in E. coli. This inhibition can be relieved by adding lactose or isopropyl-β-D-thiogalactopyranoside (IPTG). lac repressor encoded by lacI
  12150..12180   -  promoter       lac promoter: promoter for the E. coli lac operon
  12195..12216   -  protein_bind   CAP binding site: CAP binding activates transcription in the presence of cAMP. E. coli catabolite activator protein
  12229..12321   -  CDS            lacI (fragment): lac repressor; lacI; The lac repressor binds to the lac operator to inhibit transcription in E. coli. This inhibition can be relieved by adding lactose or isopropyl-β-D-thiogalactopyranoside (IPTG).
>Addgene plasmid #27975 | DUSP6 | addgene full sequence | sequence record 132764 | Addgene NGS sequence
CTTCCGCTTCCTCGCTCACTGACTCGCTGCGCTCGGTCGTTCGGCTGCGGCGAGCGGTATCAGCTCACTC
AAAGGCGGTAATACGGTTATCCACAGAATCAGGGGATAACGCAGGAAAGAACATGTGAGCAAAAGGCCAG
CAAAAGGCCAGGAACCGTAAAAAGGCCGCGTTGCTGGCGTTTTTCCATAGGCTCCGCCCCCCTGACGAGC
ATCACAAAAATCGACGCTCAAGTCAGAGGTGGCGAAACCCGACAGGACTATAAAGATACCAGGCGTTTCC
CCCTGGAAGCTCCCTCGTGCGCTCTCCTGTTCCGACCCTGCCGCTTACCGGATACCTGTCCGCCTTTCTC
CCTTCGGGAAGCGTGGCGCTTTCTCATAGCTCACGCTGTAGGTATCTCAGTTCGGTGTAGGTCGTTCGCT
CCAAGCTGGGCTGTGTGCACGAACCCCCCGTTCAGCCCGACCGCTGCGCCTTATCCGGTAACTATCGTCT
TGAGTCCAACCCGGTAAGACACGACTTATCGCCACTGGCAGCAGCCACTGGTAACAGGATTAGCAGAGCG
AGGTATGTAGGCGGTGCTACAGAGTTCTTGAAGTGGTGGCCTAACTACGGCTACACTAGAAGAACAGTAT
TTGGTATCTGCGCTCTGCTGAAGCCAGTTACCTTCGGAAAAAGAGTTGGTAGCTCTTGATCCGGCAAACA
AACCACCGCTGGTAGCGGTGGTTTTTTTGTTTGCAAGCAGCAGATTACGCGCAGAAAAAAAGGATCTCAA
GAAGATCCTTTGATCTTTTCTACGGGGTCTGACGCTCAGTGGAACGAAAACTCACGTTAAGGGATTTTGG
TCATGACAGAGTCACGCTCAGAAGAACTCGTCAAGAAGGCGATAGAAGGCGATGCGCTGCGAATCGGGAG
CGGCGATACCCTATGCATCAAGCTTGGTACCGAGCTCGGATCGTTAATTAATTAACGATCCGCACTTGTC
TCCTGTTTACTCCCCTGAGCTTGAGGGGTTAACATGAAGGTCATCGATAGCAGGATAATAATACAGTAAA
ACGCTAAACCAATAATCCAAATCCAGCCATCCCAAATTGGTAGTGAATGATTGTAAATAACAGCAAACAG
TAATGGGCCAATAACACCGGTTGCATTGGTAAGGCTCACCAATAATCCCTGTAAAGCACCTTGCTGATGA
CTCTTTGTTTGGATAGACATCACTCCCTGTAATGCAGGTAACGCGATCCCACCACCAGCCAATAAAATTA
AAACAGGGAAAACTAACCAACCTTCAGATATAAACGCTAAAAAGGCAAATGCACTACTATCTGCAATAAA
TCCGAGCAGTACTGCCGTTTTTTCGCCCCATTTAGTGGCTACTCTTCCTGCCACAAAGGCTTGGAATACT
GAGTGTAAAAGACCAAGACCCGCTAATGAAAAGCCAACCATCATGCTATTCCATCCAAAACGATTTTCGG
TAAATAGCACCCACACCGTTGCGGGAATTTGGCCTATCAATTGCGCTGAAAAATAAATAATCAACAAAAT
GGGCATCGTTTTAAATAAAGTGATGTATACCGAATTCGATTGCGTCTCAACCCCTACTTCGGTATCTGTA
TTATCACGTGTATTTTTGGTTTCACGGAACCAAAACATAACCACAAGGAAAGTGACAATATTTAGCAACG
CAGCGATAAAAAAGGGACTATGCGGTGAAATCTCTCCTGCAAAACCACCCATAATAGGCCCCGCTATTAA
ACCAAGCCCAAAACTTGCCCCTAACCAACCGAACCACTTCACGCGTTGAGAGGCTGAGGTGGTATCGGCA
ATGACCGATGCCGCGACAGCCCCAGTAGCTCCTGTGATCCCTGAAAGCAAACGGCCTAAATACAGCATCC
AAAGCGCACTTGAAAAAGCCAGCAATAAGTAATCCAGCGATGCGCCTATTAATGACAACAACAGCACCGG
GCGCCGACCAAATCGGTCAGACATTTTTCCAAGCCAAGGAGCAAAGATAACCTGCATTAACGCATAAAGT
GCAAGCAATACGCCAAAGTGGTTAGCGATGTCTTCCGAAGCAATAAATTCACGTAATAACGTTGGCAAGA
CTGGCATGATAAGGCCAATCCCCATGGCATCGAGTAACGTAATTACCAATGCGATCTTTGTCGAACTATT
CATTTCACTTTTCTCTATCACTGATAGGGAGTATTGTCTCATGAGCGGATACATATTTGAATGTATTTAG
AAAAATAAACAAATAGGGGTTCCGCGCACATTTCCCCGAAAAGTGCCACCTGACGTCGACGGATCGGGAG
ATCAACTTGTTTATTGCAGCTTATAATGGTTACAAATAAAGCAATAGCATCACAAATTTCACAAATAAAG
CATTTTTTTCACTGCATTCTAGTTGTGGTTTGTCCAAACTCATCAATGTATCTTATCATGTCTGGATCAA
CTGGATAACTCAAGCTAACCAAAATCATCCCAAACTTCCCACCCCATACCCTATTACCACTGCCAATTAC
CTGTGGTTTCATTTACTCTAAACCTGTGATTCCTCTGAATTATTTTCATTTTAAAGAAATTGTATTTGTT
AAATATGTACTACAAACTTAGTAGTTGGAAGGGCTAATTCACTCCCAAAGAAGACAAGATATCCTTGATC
TGTGGATCTACCACACACAAGGCTACTTCCCTGATTAGCAGAACTACACACCAGGGCCAGGGGTCAGATA
TCCACTGACCTTTGGATGGTGCTACAAGCTAGTACCAGTTGAGCCAGATAAGGTAGAAGAGGCCAATAAA
GGAGAGAACACCAGCTTGTTACACCCTGTGAGCCTGCATGGGATGGATGACCCGGAGAGAGAAGTGTTAG
AGTGGAGGTTTGACAGCCGCCTAGCATTTCATCACGTGGCCCGAGAGCTGCATCCGGAGTACTTCAAGAA
CTGCTGATATCGAGCTTGCTACAAGGGACTTTCCGCTGGGGACTTTCCAGGGAGGCGTGGCCTGGGCGGG
ACTGGGGAGTGGCGAGCCCTCAGATCCTGCATATAAGCAGCTGCTTTTTGCCTGTACTGGGTCTCTCTGG
TTAGACCAGATCTGAGCCTGGGAGCTCTCTGGCTAACTAGGGAACCCACTGCTTAAGCCTCAATAAAGCT
TGCCTTGAGTGCTTCAAGTAGTGTGTGCCCGTCTGTTGTGTGACTCTGGTAACTAGAGATCCCTCAGACC
CTTTTAGTCAGTGTGGAAAATCTCTAGCAGTGGCGCCCGAACAGGGACTTGAAAGCGAAAGGGAAACCAG
AGGAGCTCTCTCGACGCAGGACTCGGCTTGCTGAAGCGCGCACGGCAAGAGGCGAGGGGCGGCGACTGGT
GAGTACGCCAAAAATTTTGACTAGCGGAGGCTAGAAGGAGAGAGATGGGTGCGAGAGCGTCAGTATTAAG
CGGGGGAGAATTAGATCGCGATGGGAAAAAATTCGGTTAAGGCCAGGGGGAAAGAAAAAATATAAATTAA
AACATATAGTATGGGCAAGCAGGGAGCTAGAACGATTCGCAGTTAATCCTGGCCTGTTAGAAACATCAGA
AGGCTGTAGACAAATACTGGGACAGCTACAACCATCCCTTCAGACAGGATCAGAAGAACTTAGATCATTA
TATAATACAGTAGCAACCCTCTATTGTGTGCATCAAAGGATAGAGATAAAAGACACCAAGGAAGCTTTAG
ACAAGATAGAGGAAGAGCAAAACAAAAGTAAGACCACCGCACAGCAAGCGGCCGGCCGCTGATCTTCAGA
CCTGGAGGAGGAGATATGAGGGACAATTGGAGAAGTGAATTATATAAATATAAAGTAGTAAAAATTGAAC
CATTAGGAGTAGCACCCACCAAGGCAAAGAGAAGAGTGGTGCAGAGAGAAAAAAGAGCAGTGGGAATAGG
AGCTTTGTTCCTTGGGTTCTTGGGAGCAGCAGGAAGCACTATGGGCGCAGCGTCAATGACGCTGACGGTA
CAGGCCAGACAATTATTGTCTGGTATAGTGCAGCAGCAGAACAATTTGCTGAGGGCTATTGAGGCGCAAC
AGCATCTGTTGCAACTCACAGTCTGGGGCATCAAGCAGCTCCAGGCAAGAATCCTGGCTGTGGAAAGATA
CCTAAAGGATCAACAGCTCCTGGGGATTTGGGGTTGCTCTGGAAAACTCATTTGCACCACTGCTGTGCCT
TGGAATGCTAGTTGGAGTAATAAATCTCTGGAACAGATTTGGAATCACACGACCTGGATGGAGTGGGACA
GAGAAATTAACAATTACACAAGCTTAATACACTCCTTAATTGAAGAATCGCAAAACCAGCAAGAAAAGAA
TGAACAAGAATTATTGGAATTAGATAAATGGGCAAGTTTGTGGAATTGGTTTAACATAACAAATTGGCTG
TGGTATATAAAATTATTCATAATGATAGTAGGAGGCTTGGTAGGTTTAAGAATAGTTTTTGCTGTACTTT
CTATAGTGAATAGAGTTAGGCAGGGATATTCACCATTATCGTTTCAGACCCACCTCCCAACCCCGAGGGG
ACCCGACAGGCCCGAAGGAATAGAAGAAGAAGGTGGAGAGAGAGACAGAGACAGATCCATTCGATTAGTG
AACGGATCGGCACTGCGTGCGCCAATTCTGCAGACAAATGGCAGTATTCATCCACAATTTTAAAAGAAAA
GGGGGGATTGGGGGGTACAGTGCAGGGGAAAGAATAGTAGACATAATAGCAACAGACATACAAACTAAAG
AATTACAAAAACAAATTACAAAAATTCAAAATTTTCGGGTTTATTACAGGGACAGCAGAGATCCAGTTTG
GTTAGTACCGGGCCCGCTCTAGTCCGGAATCAGTCCTGCTCCTCGGCCACGAAGTGCACGCAGTTGCCGG
CCGGGTCGCGCAGGGCGAACTCCCGCCCCCACGGCTGCTCGCCGATCTCGGTCATGGCCGGCCCGGAGGC
GTCCCGGAAGTTCGTGGACACGACCTCCGACCACTCGGCGTACAGCTCGTCCAGGCCGCGCACCCACACC
CAGGCCAGGGTGTTGTCCGGCACCACCTGGTCCTGGACCGCGCTGATGAACAGGGTCACGTCGTCCCGGA
CCACACCGGCGAAGTCGTCCTCCACGAAGTCCCGGGAGAACCCGAGCCGGTCGGTCCAGAACTCGACCGC
TCCGGCGACGTCGCGCGCGGTGAGCACCGGAACGGCACTGGTCAACTTGGCCATGGTGGCCCTCCTATAG
TGAGTCGTATTATACTATGCCGATATACTATGCCGATGATTAATTGTCAACACGTGCTGCAGGTCCGAGG
TTCTAGACGTATTACCGCCATGCATTAGTTATTAATAGTAATCAATTACGGGGTCATTAGTTCATAGCCC
ATATATGGAGTTCCGCGTTACATAACTTACGGTAAATGGCCCGCCTGGCTGACCGCCCAACGACCCCCGC
CCATTGACGTCAATAATGACGTATGTTCCCATAGTAACGCCAATAGGGACTTTCCATTGACGTCAATGGG
TGGAGTATTTACGGTAAACTGCCCACTTGGCAGTACATCAAGTGTATCATATGCCAAGTACGCCCCCTAT
TGACGTCAATGACGGTAAATGGCCCGCCTGGCATTATGCCCAGTACATGACCTTATGGGACTTTCCTACT
TGGCAGTACATCTACGTATTAGTCATCGCTATTACCATGGTGATGCGGTTTTGGCAGTACATCAATGGGC
GTGGATAGCGGTTTGACTCACGGGGATTTCCAAGTCTCCACCCCATTGACGTCAATGGGAGTTTGTTTTG
GCACCAAAATCAACGGGACTTTCCAAAATGTCGTAACAACTCCGCCCCATTGACGCAAATGGGCGGTAGG
CGTGTACGGTGGGAGGTCTATATAAGCAGAGCTCGTTTAGTGAACCGTCAGATCGCCTGGAGACGCCATC
CACGCTGTTTTGACCTCCATAGAAGACACCGGGACCGATCCAGCCTCCGGACTCTAGCCTAGGCCGCGGA
CCATGGGATCCTATCCGTATGATGTTCCTGATTATGCTAGCCTCGGGTACCGGATCACAAGTTTGTACAA
AAAAGCAGGCTTCATGATAGATACGCTCAGACCCGTGCCCTTCGCGTCGGAAATGGCGATCAGCAAGACG
GTGGCGTGGCTCAACGAGCAGCTGGAGCTGGGCAACGAGCGGCTGCTGCTGATGGACTGCCGGCCGCAGG
AGCTATACGAGTCGTCGCACATCGAGTCGGCCATCAACGTGGCCATCCCGGGCATCATGCTGCGGCGCCT
GCAGAAGGGTAACCTGCCGGTGCGCGCGCTCTTCACGCGCGGCGAGGACCGGGACCGCTTCACCCGGCGC
TGTGGCACCGACACAGTGGTGCTCTACGACGAGAGCAGCAGCGACTGGAACGAGAATACGGGCGGCGAGT
CGGTGCTCGGGCTGCTGCTCAAGAAGCTCAAGGACGAGGGCTGCCGGGCGTTCTACCTGGAAGGTGGCTT
CAGTAAGTTCCAAGCCGAGTTCTCCCTGCATTGCGAGACCAATCTAGACGGCTCGTGTAGCAGCAGCTCG
CCGCCGTTGCCAGTGCTGGGGCTCGGGGGCCTGCGGATCAGCTCTGACTCTTCCTCGGACATCGAGTCTG
ACCTTGACCGAGACCCCAATAGTGCAACAGACTCGGATGGTAGTCCGCTGTCCAACAGCCAGCCTTCCTT
CCCAGTGGAGATCTTGCCCTTCCTCTACTTGGGCTGTGCCAAAGACTCCACCAACTTGGACGTGTTGGAG
GAATTCGGCATCAAGTACATCTTGAACGTCACCCCCAATTTGCCGAATCTCTTTGAGAACGCAGGAGAGT
TTAAATACAAGCAAATCCCCATCTCGGATCACTGGAGCCAAAACCTGTCCCAGTTTTTCCCTGAGGCCAT
TTCTTTCATAGATGAAGCCCGGGGCAAGAACTGTGGTGTCTTGGTACATTGCTTGGCTGGCATTAGCCGC
TCAGTCACTGTGACTGTGGCTTACCTTATGCAGAAGCTCAATCTGTCGATGAACGATGCCTATGACATTG
TCAAAATGAAAAAATCCAACATATCCCCTAACTTCAACTTCATGGGTCAGCTGCTGGACTTCGAGAGGAC
GCTGGGACTCAGCAGCCCATGTGACAACAGGGTTCCAGCACAGCAGCTGTATTTTACCACCCCTTCCAAC
CAGAATGTATACCAGGTGGACTCTCTGCAATCTACGGACCCAGCTTTCTTGTACAAAGTGGTTCGATCTA
GAATGGCTAGCGAACAAAAGCTCATATCTGAAGAGGACCTATAGAATTCTCGAGTCTAGAGGGCCCGACG
CGTCTGGCCACCGGTCGCCCCTCTCCCTCCCCCCCCCCTAACGTTACTGGCCGAAGCCGCTTGGAATAAG
GCCGGTGTGCGTTTGTCTATATGTTATTTTCCACCATATTGCCGTCTTTTGGCAATGTGAGGGCCCGGAA
ACCTGGCCCTGTCTTCTTGACGAGCATTCCTAGGGGTCTTTCCCCTCTCGCCAAAGGAATGCAAGGTCTG
TTGAATGTCGTGAAGGAAGCAGTTCCTCTGGAAGCTTCTTGAAGACAAACAACGTCTGTAGCGACCCTTT
GCAGGCAGCGGAACCCCCCACCTGGCGACAGGTGCCTCTGCGGCCAAAAGCCACGTGTATAAGATACACC
TGCAAAGGCGGCACAACCCCAGTGCCACGTTGTGAGTTGGATAGTTGTGGAAAGAGTCAAATGGCTCTCC
TCAAGCGTATTCAACAAGGGGCTGAAGGATGCCCAGAAGGTACCCCATTGTATGGGATCTGATCTGGGGC
CTCGGTGCACATGCTTTACATGTGTTTAGTCGAGGTTAAAAAAACGTCTAGGCCCCCCGAACCACGGGGA
CGTGGTTTTCCTTTGAAAAACACGATAATACCATGGCCACCGAGTACAAGCCCACGGTGCGCCTCGCCAC
CCGCGACGACGTCCCCCGGGCCGTACGCACCCTCGCCGCCGCGTTCGCCGACTACCCCGCCACGCGCCAC
ACCGTCGACCCGGACCGCCACATCGAGCGGGTCACCGAGCTGCAAGAACTCTTCCTCACGCGCGTCGGGC
TCGACATCGGCAAGGTGTGGGTCGCGGACGACGGCGCCGCGGTGGCGGTCTGGACCACGCCGGAGAGCGT
CGAAGCGGGGGCGGTGTTCGCCGAGATCGGCTCGCGCATGGCCGAGTTGAGCGGTTCCCGGCTGGCCGCG
CAGCAACAGATGGAAGGCCTCCTGGCGCCGCACCGGCCCAAGGAGCCCGCGTGGTTCCTGGCCACCGTCG
GCGTCTCGCCCGACCACCAGGGCAAGGGTCTGGGCAGCGCCGTCGTGCTCCCCGGAGTGGAGGCGGCCGA
GCGCGCTGGGGTGCCCGCCTTCCTGGAGACCTCCGCGCCCCGCAACCTCCCCTTCTACGAGCGGCTCGGC
TTCACCGTCACCGCCGACGTCGAGGTGCCCGAAGGACCGCGCACCTGGTGCATGACCCGCAAGCCCGGTG
CCTGAGTTAACAATCAACCTCTGGATTACAAAATTTGTGAAAGATTGACTGGTATTCTTAACTATGTTGC
TCCTTTTACGCTATGTGGATACGCTGCTTTAATGCCTTTGTATCATGCTATTGCTTCCCGTATGGCTTTC
ATTTTCTCCTCCTTGTATAAATCCTGGTTGCTGTCTCTTTATGAGGAGTTGTGGCCCGTTGTCAGGCAAC
GTGGCGTGGTGTGCACTGTGTTTGCTGACGCAACCCCCACTGGTTGGGGCATTGCCACCACCTGTCAGCT
CCTTTCCGGGACTTTCGCTTTCCCCCTCCCTATTGCCACGGCGGAACTCATCGCCGCCTGCCTTGCCCGC
TGCTGGACAGGGGCTCGGCTGTTGGGCACTGACAATTCCGTGGTGTTGTCGGGGAAGCTGACGTCCTTTC
CATGGCTGCTCGCCTGTGTTGCCACCTGGATTCTGCGCGGGACGTCCTTCTGCTACGTCCCTTCGGCCCT
CAATCCAGCGGACCTTCCTTCCCGCGGCCTGCTGCCGGCTCTGCGGCCTCTTCCGCGTCTTCGCCTTCGC
CCTCAGACGAGTCGGATCTCCCTTTGGGCCGCCTCCCCGCCTGGAATTAATTCTGCAGTCGAGACCTAGA
AAAACATGGAGCAATCACAAGTAGCAATACAGCAGCTACCAATGCTGATTGTGCCTGGCTAGAAGCACAA
GAGGAGGAGGAGGTGGGTTTTCCAGTCACACCTCAGGTACCTTTAAGACCAATGACTTACAAGGCAGCTG
TAGATCTTAGCCACTTTTTAAAAGAAAAGAGGGGACTGGAAGGGCTAATTCACTCCCAACGAAGACAAGA
TCTGCTTTTTGCTTGTACTGGGTCTCTCTGGTTAGACCAGATCTGAGCCTGGGAGCTCTCTGGCTAACTA
GGGAACCCACTGCTTAAGCCTCAATAAAGCTTGCCTTGAGTGCTTCAAGTAGTGTGTGCCCGTCTGTTGT
GTGACTCTGGTAACTAGAGATCCCTCAGACCCTTTTAGTCAGTGTGGAAAATCTCTAGCAGTAGTAGTTC
ATGTCATCTTATTATTCAGTATTTATAACTTGCAAAGAAATGAATATCAGAGAGTGAGAGGCCTTGACAT
TGTTTAAACCCGCTGATCAGCCTCGACTGTGCCTTCTAGTTGCCAGCCATCTGTTGTTTGCCCCTCCCCC
GTGCCTTCCTTGACCCTGGAAGGTGCCACTCCCACTGTCCTTTCCTAATAAAATGAGGAAATTGCATCGC
ATTGTCTGAGTAGGTGTCATTCTATTCTGGGGGGTGGGGTGGGGCAGGACAGCAAGGGGGAGGATTGGGA
AGACAATAGCAGGCATGCTGGGGATGCGGTGGGCTCTATGGCTTCTGAGGCGGAAAGAACCAGCTGGGGC
TCTAGGGGGTATCCCC
[124 nt withheld, positions 9957-10080]
C
[91 nt withheld, positions 10082-10172]
A
[49 nt withheld, positions 10174-10222]
CCTTTGACGTTGGAGTCCACGTTCTTT
[37 nt withheld, positions 10250-10286]
ACCCTATCTCGGTCTATTCTTTTGATTTATAAGGGATTTTGCCGATTTCGGCCTATTGGTTAAAAAATGA
GCTGATTTAACAAAAATTTAACGCGAATTAATTCTGTGGAATGTGTGTCAGTTAGGGTGTGGAAAGTCCC
CAGGCTCCCCAGCAGGCAGAAGTATGCAAAGCATGCATCTCAATTAGTCAGCAACCAGGTGTGGAAAGTC
CCCAGGCTCCCCAGCAGGCAGAAGTATGCAAAGCATGCATCTCAATTAGTCAGCAACCATAGTCCCGCCC
CTAACTCCGCCCATCCCGCCCCTAACTCCGCCCAGTTCCGCCCATTCTCCGCCCCATGGCTGACTAATTT
TTTTTATTTATGCAGAGGCCGAGGCCGCCTCTGCCTCTGAGCTATTCCAGAAGTAGTGAGGAGGCTTTTT
TGGAGGCCTAGGCTTTTGCAAAAAGCTCCCGGGAGCTTGTATATCCATTTTCGGATCTGATCAGCACGTG
ATGAAAAAGCCTGAACTCACCGCGACGTCTGTCGAGAAGTTTCTGATCGAAAAGTTCGACAGCGTCTCCG
ACCTGATGCAGCTCTCGGAGGGCGAAGAATCTCGTGCTTTCAGCTTCGATGTAGGAGGGCGTGGATATGT
CCTGCGGGTAAATAGCTGCGCCGATGGTTTCTACAAAGATCGTTATGTTTATCGGCACTTTGCATCGGCC
GCGCTCCCGATTCCGGAAGTGCTTGACATTGGGGAATTCAGCGAGAGCCTGACCTATTGCATCTCCCGCC
GTGCACAGGGTGTCACGTTGCAAGACCTGCCTGAAACCGAACTGCCCGCTGTTCTGCAGCCGGTCGCGGA
GGCCATGGATGCGATCGCTGCGGCCGATCTTAGCCAGACGAGCGGGTTCGGCCCATTCGGACCGCAAGGA
ATCGGTCAATACACTACATGGCGTGATTTCATATGCGCGATTGCTGATCCCCATGTGTATCACTGGCAAA
CTGTGATGGACGACACCGTCAGTGCGTCCGTCGCGCAGGCTCTCGATGAGCTGATGCTTTGGGCCGAGGA
CTGCCCCGAAGTCCGGCACCTCGTGCACGCGGATTTCGGCTCCAACAATGTCCTGACGGACAATGGCCGC
ATAACAGCGGTCATTGACTGGAGCGAGGCGATGTTCGGGGATTCCCAATACGAGGTCGCCAACATCTTCT
TCTGGAGGCCGTGGTTGGCTTGTATGGAGCAGCAGACGCGCTACTTCGAGCGGAGGCATCCGGAGCTTGC
AGGATCGCCGCGGCTCCGGGCGTATATGCTCCGCATTGGTCTTGACCAACTCTATCAGAGCTTGGTTGAC
GGCAATTTCGATGATGCAGCTTGGGCGCAGGGTCGATGCGACGCAATCGTCCGATCCGGAGCCGGGACTG
TCGGGCGTACACAAATCGCCCGCAGAAGCGCGGCCGTCTGGACCGATGGCTGTGTAGAAGTACTCGCCGA
TAGTGGAAACCGACGCCCCAGCACTCGTCCGAGGGCAAAGGAATAGCACGTGCTACGAGATTTCGATTCC
ACCGCCGCCTTCTATGAAAGGTTGGGCTTCGGAATCGTTTTCCGGGACGCCGGCTGGATGATCCTCCAGC
GCGGGGATCTCATGCTGGAGTTCTTCGCCCACCCCAACTTGTTTATTGCAGCTTATAATGGTTACAAATA
AAGCAATAGCATCACAAATTTCACAAATAAAGCATTTTTTTCACTGCATTCTAGTTGTGGTTTGTCCAAA
CTCATCAATGTATCTTATCATGTCTGTATACCGTCGACCTCTAGCTAGAGCTTGGCGTAATCATGGTCAT
AGCTGTTTCCTGTGTGAAATTGTTATCCGCTCACAATTCCACACAACATACGAGCCGGAAGCATAAAGTG
TAAAGCCTGGGGTGCCTAATGAGTGAGCTAACTCACATTAATTGCGTTGCGCTCACTGCCCGCTTTCCAG
TCGGGAAACCTGTCGTGCCAGCTGCATTAATGAATCGGCCAACGCGCGGGGAGAGGCGGTTTGCGTATTG
GGCGCT
