>Addgene plasmid #27975 | DUSP6 | addgene partial sequence | sequence record 34271 | 27975 with IRES-R
CGCACACCGGCCTTATTCCAAGCGGCTTCGGCCAGTAACGTTAGGGGGGGGGGAGGGAGAGGGGCGACCG
GTGGCCAGACGCGTCGGGCCCTCTAGACTCGAGAATTCTATAGGTCCTCTTCAGATATGAGCTTTTGTTC
GCTAGCCATTCTAGATCGAACCACTTTGTACAAGAAAGCTGGGTCCGTAGATTGCAGAGAGTCCACCTGG
TATACATTCTGGTTGGAAGGGGTGGTAAAATACAGCTGCTGTGCTGGAACCCTGTTGTCACATGGGCTGC
TGAGTCCCAGCGTCCTCTCGAAGTCCAGCAGCTGACCCATGAAGTTGAAGTTAGGGGATATGTTGGATTT
TTTCATTTTGACAATGTCATAGGCATCGTTCATCGACAGATTGAGCTTCTGCATAAGGTAAGCCACAGTC
ACAGTGACTGAGCGGCTAATGCCAGCCAAGCAATGTACCAAGACACCACAGTTCTTGCCCCGGGCTTCAT
CTATGAAAGAAATGGCCTCAGGGAAAAACTGGGACAGGTTTTGGCTCCAGTGATCCGAGATGGGGATTTG
CTTGTATTTAAACTCTCCTGCGTTCTCAAAGAGATTCGGCAAATTGGGGGTGACGTTCAAGATGTACTTG
ATGCCGAATTCCTCCAACACGTCCAAGTTGGTGGAGTCTTTGGCACAGCCCAAGTAGAGGAAGGGCAAGA
TCTCCACTGGGAAGGA
