>Addgene plasmid #27975 | DUSP6 | addgene partial sequence | sequence record 34272 | 27975 with CMV-F
TTAGTGAACCGTCAGATCGCCTGGAGACGCCATCCACGCTGTTTTGACCTCCATAGAAGACACCGGGACC
GATCCAGCCTCCGGACTCTAGCCTAGGCCGCGGACCATGGGATCCTATCCGTATGATGTTCCTGATTATG
CTAGCCTCGGGTACCGGATCACAAGTTTGTACAAAAAAGCAGGCTTCATGATAGATACGCTCAGACCCGT
GCCCTTCGCGTCGGAAATGGCGATCAGCAAGACGGTGGCGTGGCTCAACGAGCAGCTGGAGCTGGGCAAC
GAGCGGCTGCTGCTGATGGACTGCCGGCCGCAGGAGCTATACGAGTCGTCGCACATCGAGTCGGCCATCA
ACGTGGCCATCCCGGGCATCATGCTGCGGCGCCTGCAGAAGGGTAACCTGCCGGTGCGCGCGCTCTTCAC
GCGCGGCGAGGACCGGGACCGCTTCACCCGGCGCTGTGGCACCGACACAGTGGTGCTCTACGACGAGAGC
AGCAGCGACTGGAACGAGAATACGGGCGGCGAGTCGGTGCTCGGGCTGCTGCTCAAGAAGCTCAAGGACG
AGGGCTGCCGGGCGTTCTACCTGGAAGGTGGCTTCAGTAAGTTCCAAGCCGAGTTCTCCCTGCATTGCGA
GACCAATCTAGACGGCTCGTGTAGCAGCAGCTCGCCGCCGTTGCCAGTGCTGGGGCTCGGGGGCCTGCGG
ATCAGCTCTGACTCTTCCTCGGACATCGAGTCTGACCTTGACCGAGACCCCAATAGTGCAACAGACTCGG
ATGGTAGTCCGCTGTCCAACAGCCAGCCTTCCTTCCCAGTGGAGATCTTGCCCTTCCTCTACTTGGGCTG
TGCCAAAGACTCCACCAACTTGGACG
